>Addgene plasmid #199043 | pGL1_36 | addgene full sequence | sequence record 397951 | Addgene NGS Result
AGCATGAAGAGCACCCCAGGATACATAGATTACCACAACTCCGAGCCCTTCCACCTAGCGTGCTAACCAC
GCACGCTATTGTTGTATAGGCTAGGTGGAGGCTCAGTGATGATAAGTCTGCGATGGTGGATGCATGTGTC
ATGGTCATAGCTGTTTCCTGTGTGAAATTGTTATCCGCTCAGAGGGCACAATCCTATTCCGCGCTATCCG
ACAATCTCCAAGACATTAGGTGGAGTTCAGTTCGGCGTATGGCATATGTCGCTGGAAAGAACATGTGAGC
AAAAGGCCAGCAAAAGGCCAGGAACCGTAAAAAGGCCGCGTTGCTGGCGTTTTTCCATAGGCTCCGCCCC
CCTGACGAGCATCACAAAAATCGACGCTCAAGTCAGAGGTGGCGAAACCCGACAGGACTATAAAGATACC
AGGCGTTTCCCCCTGGAAGCTCCCTCGTGCGCTCTCCTGTTCCGACCCTGCCGCTTACCGGATACCTGTC
CGCCTTTCTCCCTTCGGGAAGCGTGGCGCTTTCTCATAGCTCACGCTGTAGGTATCTCAGTTCGGTGTAG
GTCGTTCGCTCCAAGCTGGGCTGTGTGCACGAACCCCCCGTTCAGCCCGACCGCTGCGCCTTATCCGGTA
ACTATCGTCTTGAGTCCAACCCGGTAAGACACGACTTATCGCCACTGGCAGCAGCCACTGGTAACAGGAT
TAGCAGAGCGAGGTATGTAGGCGGTGCTACAGAGTTCTTGAAGTGGTGGCCTAACTACGGCTACACTAGA
AGAACAGTATTTGGTATCTGCGCTCTGCTGAAGCCAGTTACCTTCGGAAAAAGAGTTGGTAGCTCTTGAT
CCGGCAAACAAACCACCGCTGGTAGCGGTGGTTTTTTTGTTTGCAAGCAGCAGATTACGCGCAGAAAAAA
AGGATCTCAAGAAGATCCTTTGATCTTTTCTACGGGGTCTGACGCTCTATTCAACAAAGCCGCCGTCCCG
TCAAGTCAGCGTAAATGGGTAGGGGGCTTCAAATCGTCCGCTCTGCCAGTGTTACAACCAATTAACAAAT
TCTGATTAGAAAAACTCATCGAGCATCAAATGAAACTGCAATTTATTCATATCAGGATTATCAATACCAT
ATTTTTGAAAAAGCCGTTTCTGTAATGAAGGAGAAAACTCACCGAGGCAGTTCCATAGGATGGCAAGATC
CTGGTATCGGTCTGCGATTCCGACTCGTCCAACATCAATACAACCTATTAATTTCCCCTCGTCAAAAATA
AGGTTATCAAGTGAGAAATCACCATGAGTGACGACTGAATCCGGTGAGAATGGCAAAAGCTTATGCATTT
CTTTCCAGACTTGTTCAACAGGCCAGCCATTACGCTCGTCATCAAAATCACTCGCATCAACCAAACCGTT
ATTCATTCGTGATTGCGCCTGAGCGAGACGAAATACGCGATCGCTGTTAAAAGGACAATTACAAACAGGA
ATCGAATGCAACCGGCGCAGGAACACTGCCAGCGCATCAACAATATTTTCACCTGAATCAGGATATTCTT
CTAATACCTGGAATGCTGTTTTCCCGGGGATCGCAGTGGTGAGTAACCATGCATCATCAGGAGTACGGAT
AAAATGCTTGATGGTCGGAAGAGGCATAAATTCCGTCAGCCAGTTTAGTCTGACCATCTCATCTGTAACA
TCATTGGCAACGCTACCTTTGCCATGTTTCAGAAACAACTCTGGCGCATCGGGCTTCCCATACAATCGAT
AGATTGTCGCACCTGATTGCCCGACATTATCGCGAGCCCATTTATACCCATATAAATCAGCATCCATGTT
GGAATTTAATCGCGGCCTCGAGCAAGACGTTTCCCGTTGAATATGGCTCATAACACCCCTTGTATTACTG
TTTATGTAAGCAGACAGTTTTATTGTTCATGATGATATATTTTTATCTTGTGCAATGTAACATCAGAGAT
TTTGAGACACAACGTGGCTTTCCCCCGCCGCTCTAGAACTAGTGGATCCAAATAAAACGAAAGGCTCAGT
CGAAAGACTGGGCCTTTCGTTTTATCTGTTGTTTGTCGCATTATACGAGACGTCCAGGTTGGGATACCTG
AAACAAAACCCATCGTACGGCCAAGGAAGTCTCCAATAACTGTGATCCACCACAAGCGCCAGGGTTTTCC
CAGTCACGACGTTGTAAAACGACGGCCAGTCATGCATAATCCGCACGCATCTGGAATAAGGAAGTGCCAT
TCCGCCTGACCTTAGCGTGCGAACAGCACGCTATTGTTGTATCATTACTCGCATCCATTCTCAGGCTGTC
TCGTCTCGTCTCCGAGCTCTTCAATGAGTCAGGGTCACGCGTAGGACGCGTCGAGTAGGGTAAGTTTGTG
GGGTAGGGAATGTTCCGCAGCCACACGCCGTGTGAAGCTGGGGAGCGCCCTACGGGCTTGCTCTCCGGGC
TTCGCCCTGCGCGGTCGCTGCGCTCCCTTGCCAGCCCGTGGATATGTGGACGATGGCCGCGAGCGGCCAC
CGGCTGGCTCGCTTCGCTCGGCCCGTGGACAACCCTGCTGGACAAGCTGATGGACAGGCTGCGCCTGCCC
ACGAGCTTGACCACAGGGATTGCCCACCGGCTACCCAGCCTTCGACCACATACCCACCGGCTCCAACTGC
GCGGCCTGCGGCCTTGCCCCATCAATTTTTTTAATTTTCTCTGGGGAAAAGCCTCCGGCCTGCGGCCTGC
GCGCTTCGCTTGCCGGTTGGACACCAAGTGGAAGGCGGGTCAAGGCTCGCGCAGCGACCGCGCAGCGGCT
TGGCCTTGACGCGCCTGGAACGACCCAAGCCTATGCGAGTGGGGGCAGTCGAAGGGCGAAGCCCGCCCGC
CTGCCCCCCGAGCCTCACGGCGGCGAGTGCGGGGGTTCCAAGGGGGCAGCGCCACCTTGGGCAAGGCCGA
AGGCCGCGCAGTCGATCAACAAGCCCCGGAGGGGCCACTTTTTGCCGGAGGGGGAGCCGCGCCGAAGGCG
TGGGGGAACCCCGCAGGGGTGCCCTTCTTTGGGCACCAAAGAACTAGATATAGGGCGAAATGCGAAAGAC
TTAAAAATCAACAACTTAAAAAAGGGGGGTACGCAACAGCTCATTGCGGCACCCCCCGCAATAGCTCATT
GCGTAGGTTAAAGAAAATCTGTAATTGACTGCCACTTTTACGCAACGCATAATTGTTGTCGCGCTGCCGA
AAAGTTGCAGCTGATTGCGCATGGTGCCGCAACCGTGCGGCACCCCTACCGCATGGAGATAAGCATGGCC
ACGCAGTCCAGAGAAATCGGCATTCAAGCCAAGAACAAGCCCGGTCACTGGGTGCAAACGGAACGCAAAG
CGCATGAGGCGTGGGCCGGGCTTATTGCGAGGAAACCCACGGCGGCAATGCTGCTGCATCACCTCGTGGC
GCAGATGGGCCACCAGAACGCCGTGGTGGTCAGCCAGAAGACACTTTCCAAGCTCATCGGACGTTCTTTG
CGGACGGTCCAATACGCAGTCAAGGACTTGGTGGCCGAGCGCTGGATCTCCGTCGTGAAGCTCAACGGCC
CCGGCACCGTGTCGGCCTACGTGGTCAATGACCGCGTGGCGTGGGGCCAGCCCCGCGACCAGTTGCGCCT
GTCGGTGTTCAGTGCCGCCGTGGTGGTTGATCACGACGACCAGGACGAATCGCTGTTGGGGCATGGCGAC
CTGCGCCGCATCCCGACCCTGTATCCGGGCGAGCAGCAACTACCGACCGGCCCCGGCGAGGAGCCGCCCA
GCCAGCCCGGCATTCCGGGCATGGAACCAGACCTGCCAGCCTTGACCGAAACGGAGGAATGGGAACGGCG
CGGGCAGCAGCGCCTGCCGATGCCCGATGAGCCGTGTTTTCTGGACGATGGCGAGCCGTTGGAGCCGCCG
ACACGGGTCACGCTGCCGCGCCGGTAGCACTTGGGTTGCGCAGCAACCCGTAAGTGCGCTGTTCCAGACT
ATCGGCTGTAGCCCGCT
Features (pLannotate 1.2.2; 7 found; start..end, strand, type, name):
    332..920     -  rep_origin     ori: high-copy-number ColE1/pMB1/pBR322/pUC origin of replication
   1056..1871    -  CDS            KanR: aminoglycoside phosphotransferase; aph(3')-Ia; confers resistance to kanamycin in bacteria or G418 (Geneticin®) in eukaryotes
   1987..2009    +  misc_feature   MCS (fragment): pBluescript multiple cloning site
   2009..2055    +  terminator     rrnB T1 terminator: transcription terminator T1 from the E. coli rrnB gene
   2157..2200    -  CDS            lacZα (fragment): LacZα fragment of β-galactosidase; lacZ fragment
   2513..3284    +  rep_origin     pBBR1 oriV: replication origin of the broad-host-range plasmid pBBR1 from Bordetella bronchiseptica; requires the pBBR1 Rep protein for replication
   3285..3947    +  CDS            pBBR1 Rep: replication protein for the broad-host-range plasmid pBBR1 from Bordetella bronchiseptica
