[The description below was written by a language model from this plasmid's Addgene catalogue record and pLannotate feature annotations shown in this document.]
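Description:
pGL1_36 is a 4,007 bp synthetic biology plasmid built on the pGLDV_5 backbone and described as a "Level 1" part plasmid carrying a barcoded origin of replication. The Level 1 designation suggests a hierarchical modular assembly scheme, although the record lists the cloning method as unknown. It is maintained in E. coli through a high-copy ColE1/pUC-type origin and selected with kanamycin via the aph(3')-Ia aminoglycoside phosphotransferase gene (KanR).

The insert is the pBBR1 replicon together with a short sequencing tag, NGS barcode 13. The annotated features show the pBBR1 oriV immediately followed by the pBBR1 Rep coding sequence. These are the two components of the broad-host-range plasmid from Bordetella bronchiseptica, and the Rep protein is required for the origin to function. The barcode itself is not annotated in the feature table, so its position cannot be given from the record. Upstream of the insert lie a fragment of a pBluescript-type multiple cloning site, an rrnB T1 transcription terminator that can insulate neighbouring regions from read-through, and a small lacZα remnant. The remnant and MCS fragment are probably left over from the cloning site of the destination vector, though the record does not say so.

The stated purpose and the associated publication title place this plasmid in a collection for high-throughput identification of origins of replication that function in non-model bacteria. Pairing each candidate origin with a unique barcode would allow pooled constructs to be tracked by next-generation sequencing, so the origins that support plasmid maintenance in a given host can be identified. pGL1_36 supplies the pBBR1 member of that set.
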