Addgene plasmid #199043: pGL1_36
Purpose: Level 1 plasmid, barcoded ORI
Depositing lab: Charlie Gilbert & Nili Ostrov & Cultivarium Tools. Depositing organization: Cultivarium, Convergent Research. Publication: A scalable framework for high-throughput identification of functional origins of replication in non-model bacteria. Gilbert C, Brumwell SL, Crits-Christoph A, Kang SC, Martin-Moldes Z, Alsharif W, Esmurria A, Nguyen M-A, Lee HH, Ostrov N. bioRxiv 2023.05.19.541510 10.1101/2023.05.19.541510.
Backbone
  Vector backbone: pGLDV_5
  Vector type: Synthetic Biology
Growth in bacteria
  Bacterial resistance: Kanamycin, 50 μg/mL
  Growth temperature: 37°C
  Growth strain: E. coli Zymo 10B
  Copy number: High Copy
Gene/Insert
  Gene/Insert name: pBBR1 ORI plus NGS barcode 13
  Species: Synthetic
  Cloning method: Unknown
Terms and licenses: Academic/Nonprofit Terms; Industry Terms: Not Available to Industry
How to cite: pGL1_36 was a gift from Charlie Gilbert & Nili Ostrov & Cultivarium Tools (Addgene plasmid # 199043 ; http://n2t.net/addgene:199043 ; RRID:Addgene_199043)
